Addgene plasmid #103148: LSB-hsa-let-7b-5p
Purpose: Used to sense miRNA activity using fluorescence based tools. hsa-let-7b-5p target in 3' UTR of of mKate. miRNA activity can be measured by the repression of mKate2 relative to EBFP2 fluorescent proteins . Plasmid is inherently unstable; please see Depositor Comments
Depositing lab: Ron Weiss. Depositing organization: Massachusetts Institute of Technology. Publication: A mixed antagonistic/synergistic miRNA repression model enables accurate predictions of multi-input miRNA sensor activity. Gam JJ, Babb J, Weiss R. Nat Commun. 2018 Jun 22;9(1):2430. doi: 10.1038/s41467-018-04575-0. PubMed 29934631.
Backbone
  Vector backbone: Low Sensor Backbone (LSB)
  Vector type: Mammalian Expression, Synthetic Biology
Growth in bacteria
  Bacterial resistance: Ampicillin and Kanamycin, 100 & 50 μg/mL
  Growth temperature: 30°C
  Growth strain: NEB Stable
  Copy number: High Copy
Gene/Insert
  Gene/Insert name: hsa-let-7b-5p target
  Species: H. sapiens (human)
  Entrez Gene: MIRLET7B (a.k.a. LET7B, MIRNLET7B, hsa-let-7b, let-7b)
  Promoter: EF-1a
  Cloning method: Gibson Cloning
Terms and licenses: Academic/Nonprofit Terms; Industry Terms: Not Available to Industry
Depositor comments: Please note that this plasmid is inherently unstable due to a repeating poly A element. We recommend performing a diagnostic digest on multiple colonies upon receipt. The depositors would like to note the presence of several discrepancies between the depositor sequence and physical plasmid sequence. In particular, the sequences upstream and downstream of the puromycin coding region have 10 bp insertions which do not affect the ability to perform puromycin selection. The sequences for those regions within the physical plasmids are as follows: Upstream of Puro: GAATTCGACCGCCTGTCTCAAGGTGCCACC; Downstream of Puro: GCTTTGAGACTACGCGTGAATTCACTCCTC.
How to cite: LSB-hsa-let-7b-5p was a gift from Ron Weiss (Addgene plasmid # 103148 ; http://n2t.net/addgene:103148 ; RRID:Addgene_103148)
