[The description below was written by a language model from this plasmid's Addgene catalogue record and pLannotate feature annotations shown in this document.]
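Description:
LSB-hsa-let-7b-5p is a mammalian expression and synthetic-biology plasmid of about 11 kb, built on the Low Sensor Backbone (LSB), that reports the activity of the human microRNA let-7b-5p by two-colour fluorescence. It is propagated in E. coli on a high-copy ColE1/pUC-type origin and carries both AmpR (β-lactamase) and KanR (aminoglycoside phosphotransferase), with dual ampicillin and kanamycin selection recorded. A puromycin N-acetyltransferase gene followed by a rabbit β-globin poly(A) signal is also present for selection in mammalian cells. No promoter for it is annotated in the feature table.

The payload consists of two parallel transcription units. Each is driven by the human EF-1α core promoter with its intron A and terminated by a β-globin 3' region and poly(A) signal. The coding sequences are flanked by Gateway attB1/attB2 scars, with attB4 sites upstream, which reflects modular assembly. One unit expresses the red protein mKate2 and, according to the catalogue entry, carries the let-7b-5p target in its 3' UTR. This site is not annotated as a feature, but an unannotated gap lies between attB2 and the β-globin sequence in that unit. The other unit expresses the blue protein EBFP2 without a target and serves as an internal normaliser for plasmid dose and expression. When let-7b-5p is active in a transfected cell, mKate2 is repressed relative to EBFP2, so the red-to-blue ratio measures miRNA activity.

The depositor notes that the repeated poly(A) elements make the plasmid inherently unstable. They also note small discrepancies between the depositor sequence and the sequenced plasmid, including short insertions flanking the puromycin coding region that do not affect selection. The two feature tables show the same parts in the same arrangement.
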