Features (pLannotate 1.2.2; 28 found; start..end, strand, type, name):
     87..675     -  rep_origin     ori: high-copy-number ColE1/pMB1/pBR322/pUC origin of replication
    846..1706    -  CDS            AmpR: β-lactamase; bla; confers resistance to ampicillin, carbenicillin, and related antibiotics
   1707..1778    -  promoter       AmpR promoter: bla
   1857..2456    +  CDS            PuroR: puromycin N-acetyltransferase; pac from Streptomyces alboniger; confers resistance to puromycin
   2461..2541    +  CDS            HBB (fragment): HBB_PONPY - Experimental evidence at transcript level: Swiss-Prot protein existence level 2. Involved in oxygen transport from the lung to the various peripheral tissues. From Pongo pygmaeus (Bornean orangutan).
   2612..2667    +  polyA_signal   β-globin poly(A) signal: rabbit β-globin polyadenylation signal (Gil and Proudfoot, 1987)
   3646..3666    +  protein_bind   attB4: mutant version of attB; core recombination site for the Gateway® BP reaction BP Clonase™
   3734..3945    +  promoter       EF-1α core promoter: core promoter for human elongation factor EF-1α
   3946..4884    +  intron         EF-1α intron A: intron upstream of the start codon of human EF-1α
   4911..4931    +  protein_bind   attB1: mutant version of attB; core recombination site for the Gateway® BP reaction BP Clonase™
   4951..5646    +  CDS            mKate2: mKate2 is a basic (constitutively fluorescent) red fluorescent protein published in 2009, derived from Entacmaea quadricolor. It is reported to be a rapidly-maturing monomer with moderate acid sensitivity.
   5666..5690    -  protein_bind   attB2: mutant version of attB; recombination site for the Gateway® BP reaction BP Clonase™
   5834..5908    +  CDS            HBB (fragment): HBB_PONPY - Experimental evidence at transcript level: Swiss-Prot protein existence level 2. Involved in oxygen transport from the lung to the various peripheral tissues. From Pongo pygmaeus (Bornean orangutan).
   5979..6034    +  polyA_signal   β-globin poly(A) signal: rabbit β-globin polyadenylation signal (Gil and Proudfoot, 1987)
   6418..6443    +  misc_feature   SA: splice acceptor site
   7115..7135    +  protein_bind   attB4: mutant version of attB; core recombination site for the Gateway® BP reaction BP Clonase™
   7203..7414    +  promoter       EF-1α core promoter: core promoter for human elongation factor EF-1α
   7415..8353    +  intron         EF-1α intron A: intron upstream of the start codon of human EF-1α
   8380..8400    +  protein_bind   attB1: mutant version of attB; core recombination site for the Gateway® BP reaction BP Clonase™
   8411..9127    +  CDS            EBFP2: EBFP2 is a basic (constitutively fluorescent) blue fluorescent protein published in 2007, derived from Aequorea victoria. It is reported to be a rapidly-maturing monomer with moderate acid sensitivity.
   9135..9159    -  protein_bind   attB2: mutant version of attB; recombination site for the Gateway® BP reaction BP Clonase™
   9163..9243    +  CDS            HBB (fragment): HBB_PONPY - Experimental evidence at transcript level: Swiss-Prot protein existence level 2. Involved in oxygen transport from the lung to the various peripheral tissues. From Pongo pygmaeus (Bornean orangutan).
   9314..9369    +  polyA_signal   β-globin poly(A) signal: rabbit β-globin polyadenylation signal (Gil and Proudfoot, 1987)
   9752..9774    -  protein_bind   lac operator (fragment): The lac repressor binds to the lac operator to inhibit transcription in E. coli. This inhibition can be relieved by adding lactose or isopropyl-β-D-thiogalactopyranoside (IPTG). lac repressor encoded by lacI
   9778..9808    -  promoter       lac promoter: promoter for the E. coli lac operon
   9823..9844    -  protein_bind   CAP binding site: CAP binding activates transcription in the presence of cAMP. E. coli catabolite activator protein
   9857..9896    -  CDS            lacI (fragment): lac repressor; lacI; The lac repressor binds to the lac operator to inhibit transcription in E. coli. This inhibition can be relieved by adding lactose or isopropyl-β-D-thiogalactopyranoside (IPTG).
  10069..10878   +  CDS            KanR: aminoglycoside phosphotransferase; aph(3')-Ia; confers resistance to kanamycin in bacteria or G418 (Geneticin®) in eukaryotes
>Addgene plasmid #103148 | LSB-hsa-let-7b-5p | depositor full sequence | sequence record 195345 | Full Sequence
AATTGAGGGGATAACGCAGGAAAGAACATGTGAGCAAAAGGCCAGCAAAAGGCCAGGAACCGTAAAAAGG
CCGCGTTGCTGGCGTTTTTCCATAGGCTCCGCCCCCCTGACGAGCATCACAAAAATCGACGCTCAAGTCA
GAGGTGGCGAAACCCGACAGGACTATAAAGATACCAGGCGTTTCCCCCTGGAAGCTCCCTCGTGCGCTCT
CCTGTTCCGACCCTGCCGCTTACCGGATACCTGTCCGCCTTTCTCCCTTCGGGAAGCGTGGCGCTTTCTC
ATAGCTCACGCTGTAGGTATCTCAGTTCGGTGTAGGTCGTTCGCTCCAAGCTGGGCTGTGTGCACGAACC
CCCCGTTCAGCCCGACCGCTGCGCCTTATCCGGTAACTATCGTCTTGAGTCCAACCCGGTAAGACACGAC
TTATCGCCACTGGCAGCAGCCACTGGTAACAGGATTAGCAGAGCGAGGTATGTAGGCGGTGCTACAGAGT
TCTTGAAGTGGTGGCCTAACTACGGCTACACTAGAAGAACAGTATTTGGTATCTGCGCTCTGCTGAAGCC
AGTTACCTTCGGAAAAAGAGTTGGTAGCTCTTGATCCGGCAAACAAACCACCGCTGGTAGCGGTGGTTTT
TTTGTTTGCAAGCAGCAGATTACGCGCAGAAAAAAAGGATCTCAAGAAGATCCTTTGATCTTTTCTACGG
GGTCTGACGCTCAGTGGAACGAAAACTCACGTTAAGGGATTTTGGTCATGAGATTATCAAAAAGGATCTT
CACCTAGATCCTTTTAAATTAAAAATGAAGTTTTAAATCAATCTAAAGTATATATGAGTAAACTTGGTCT
GACAGTTACCAATGCTTAATCAGTGAGGCACCTATCTCAGCGATCTGTCTATTTCGTTCATCCATAGTTG
CCTGACTCCCCGTCGTGTAGATAACTACGATACGGGAGGGCTTACCATCTGGCCCCAGTGCTGCAATGAT
ACCGCGAGAACCACGCTCACCGGCTCCAGATTTATCAGCAATAAACCAGCCAGCCGGAAGGGCCGAGCGC
AGAAGTGGTCCTGCAACTTTATCCGCCTCCATCCAGTCTATTAATTGTTGCCGGGAAGCTAGAGTAAGTA
GTTCGCCAGTTAATAGTTTGCGCAACGTTGTTGCCATTGCTACAGGCATCGTGGTGTCACGCTCGTCGTT
TGGTATGGCTTCATTCAGCTCCGGTTCCCAACGATCAAGGCGAGTTACATGATCCCCCATGTTGTGCAAA
AAAGCGGTTAGCTCCTTCGGTCCTCCGATCGTTGTCAGAAGTAAGTTGGCCGCAGTGTTATCACTCATGG
TTATGGCAGCACTGCATAATTCTCTTACTGTCATGCCATCCGTAAGATGCTTTTCTGTGACTGGTGAGTA
CTCAACCAAGTCATTCTGAGAATAGTGTATGCGGCGACCGAGTTGCTCTTGCCCGGCGTCAATACGGGAT
AATACCGCGCCACATAGCAGAACTTTAAAAGTGCTCATCATTGGAAAACGTTCTTCGGGGCGAAAACTCT
CAAGGATCTTACCGCTGTTGAGATCCAGTTCGATGTAACCCACTCGTGCACCCAACTGATCTTCAGCATC
TTTTACTTTCACCAGCGTTTCTGGGTGAGCAAAAACAGGAAGGCAAAATGCCGCAAAAAAGGGAATAAGG
GCGACACGGAAATGTTGAATACTCATACTCTTCCTTTTTCAATATTATTGAAGCATTTATCAGGGTTATT
GTCTCATGAGCGGATACATATTTGAATGTAGCTCCGAATTTCTCGAGGGCTTGTCGACGACGGCGGTCTC
CGTCGTCAGGATCATGAATTCGACCCGCCTGCCACCATGACCGAGTACAAGCCCACGGTGCGCCTCGCCA
CCCGCGACGACGTCCCCCGGGCCGTACGCACCCTCGCCGCCGCGTTCGCCGACTACCCCGCCACGCGCCA
CACCGTCGACCCGGACCGCCACATCGAGCGGGTCACCGAGCTGCAAGAACTCTTCCTCACGCGCGTCGGG
CTCGACATCGGCAAGGTGTGGGTCGCGGACGACGGCGCCGCGGTGGCGGTCTGGACCACGCCGGAGAGCG
TCGAAGCGGGGGCGGTGTTCGCCGAGATCGGCCCGCGCATGGCCGAGTTGAGCGGTTCCCGGCTGGCCGC
GCAGCAACAGATGGAAGGCCTCCTGGCGCCGCACCGGCCCAAGGAGCCCGCGTGGTTCCTGGCCACCGTC
GGCGTCTCGCCCGACCACCAGGGCAAGGGTCTGGGCAGCGCCGTCGTGCTCCCCGGAGTGGAGGCGGCCG
AGCGCGCCGGGGTGCCCGCCTTCCTGGAGACATCCGCGCCCCGCAACCTCCCCTTCTACGAGCGGCTCGG
CTTCACCGTCACCGCCGACGTCGAGGTGCCCGAAGGACCGCGCACCTGGTGCATGACCCGCAAGCCCGGT
GCCTGATACGCGTGAATTCACTCCTCAGGTGCAGGCTGCCTATCAGAAGGTGGTGGCTGGTGTGGCCAAT
GCCCTGGCTCACAAATACCACTGAGATCTTTTTCCCTCTGCCAAAAATTATGGGGACATCATGAAGCCCC
TTGAGCATCTGACTTCTGGCTAATAAAGGAAATTTATTTTCATTGCAATAGTGTGTTGGAATTTTTTGTG
TCTCTCACTCGGAAGGACATATGGGAGGGCAAATCATTTAAAACATCAGAATGAGTATTTGGTTTAGAGT
TTGGCAACATATGCCCATATGCTGGCTGCCATGAACAAAGGTTGGCTATAAAGAGGTCATCAGTATATGA
AACAGCCCCCTGCTGTCCATTCCTTATTCCATAGAAAAGCCTTGACTTGAGGTTAGATTTTTTTTATATT
TTGTTTTGTGTTATTTTTTTCTTTAACATCCCTAAAATTTTCCTTACATGTTTTACTAGCCAGATTTTTC
CTCCTCTCCTGACTACTCCCAGTCATAGCTGTCCCTCTTCTCTTATGGAGATCCCTCGACCTGCAGCCCA
AGCTTGAATTCTCTAGAATTACCCTGTTATCCCTATGCTTGGTTTACCGAGCTCTTATTGGTTTTCAAAC
TTCATTGACTGTGCCCAACGCGCCTGGGAGCTCACGGGGACAGCCCCCCCCCAAAGCCCCCAGGGATGTA
ATTACGTCCCTCCCCCGCTAGGGGGCAGCAGCGAGCCGCCCGGGGCTCCGCTCCGGTCCGGCGCTCCCCC
CGCATCCCCGAGCCGGCAGCGTGCGGGGACAGCCCGGGCACGGGGAAGGTGGCACGGGATCGCTTTCCTC
TGAACGCTTCTCGCTGCTCTTTGAGCCTGCAGACACCTGGGGGGATACGGGGAAAAAGCTAGGCTGAAAG
ACCGGTTCTTAGAATGACACGCGCCTGGGAGCTCACGGGGACAGCCCCCCCCCAAAGCCCCCAGGGATGT
AATTACGTCCCTCCCCCGCTAGGGGGCAGCAGCGAGCCGCCCGGGGCTCCGCTCCGGTCCGGCGCTCCCC
CCGCATCCCCGAGCCGGCAGCGTGCGGGGACAGCCCGGGCACGGGGAAGGTGGCACGGGATCGCTTTCCT
CTGAACGCTTCTCGCTGCTCTTTGAGCCTGCAGACACCTGGGGGGATACGGGGAAAAAGCTAACTTCTGA
GACGACAACTTTGTATAGAAAAGTTGGCTCCGAATTCGCCCTTGACAGCAGAGATCCAGTTTGGTTAATT
AATTGGCTCCGGTGCCCGTCAGTGGGCAGAGCGCACATCGCCCACAGTCCCCGAGAAGTTGTGGGGAGGG
GTCGGCAATTGAACCGGTGCCTAGAGAAGGTGGCGCGGGGTAAACTGGGAAAGTGATGTCGTGTACTGGC
TCCGCCTTTTTCCCGAGGGTGGGGGAGAACCGTATATAAGTGCAGTAGTCGCCGTGAACGTTCTTTTTCG
CAACGGGTTTGCCGCCAGAACACAGGTAAGTGCCGTGTGTGGTTCCCGCGGGCCTGGCCTCTTTACGGGT
TATGGCCCTTGCGTGCCTTGAATTACTTCCACCTGGCTGCAGTACGTGATTCTTGATCCCGAGCTTCGGG
TTGGAAGTGGGTGGGAGAGTTCGAGGCCTTGCGCTTAAGGAGCCCCTTCGCCTCGTGCTTGAGTTGAGGC
CTGGCCTGGGCGCTGGGGCCGCCGCGTGCGAATCTGGTGGCACCTTCGCGCCTGTCTCGCTGCTTTCGAT
AAGTCTCTAGCCATTTAAAATTTTTGATGACCTGCTGCGACGCTTTTTTTCTGGCAAGATAGTCTTGTAA
ATGCGGGCCAAGATCTGCACACTGGTATTTCGGTTTTTGGGGCCGCGGGCGGCGACGGGGCCCGTGCGTC
CCAGCGCACATGTTCGGCGAGGCGGGGCCTGCGAGCGCGGCCACCGAGAATCGGACGGGGGTAGTCTCAA
GCTGGCCGGCCTGCTCTGGTGCCTGGCCTCGCGCCGCCGTGTATCGCCCCGCCCTGGGCGGCAAGGCTGG
CCCGGTCGGCACCAGTTGCGTGAGCGGAAAGATGGCCGCTTCCCGGCCCTGCTGCAGGGAGCTCAAAATG
GAGGACGCGGCGCTCGGGAGAGCGGGCGGGTGAGTCACCCACACAAAGGAAAAGGGCCTTTCCGTCCTCA
GCCGTCGCTTCATGTGACTCCACGGAGTACCGGGCGCCGTCCAGGCACCTCGATTAGTTCTCGAGCTTTT
GGAGTACGTCGTCTTTAGGTTGGGGGGAGGGGTTTTATGCGATGGAGTTTCCCCACACTGAGTGGGTGGA
GACTGAAGTTAGGCCAGCTTGGCACTTGATGTAATTCTCCTTGGAATTTGCCCTTTTTGAGTTTGGATCT
TGGTTCATTCTCAAGCCTCAGACAGTGGTTCAAAGTTTTTTTCTTCCATTTCAGGTGTCGTGAGAAGGGC
GAATTCGACCCAAGTTTGTACAAAAAAGCAGGCTGGATCCAGGTGCCACCATGGTGAGCGAGCTGATTAA
GGAGAACATGCACATGAAGCTGTACATGGAGGGCACCGTGAACAACCACCACTTCAAGTGCACATCCGAG
GGCGAAGGCAAGCCCTACGAGGGCACCCAGACCATGAGAATCAAGGCGGTCGAGGGCGGCCCTCTCCCCT
TCGCCTTCGACATCCTGGCTACCAGCTTCATGTACGGCAGCAAAACCTTCATCAACCACACCCAGGGCAT
CCCCGACTTCTTTAAGCAGTCCTTCCCCGAGGGCTTCACATGGGAGAGAGTCACCACATACGAAGATGGG
GGCGTGCTGACCGCTACCCAGGACACCAGCCTCCAGGACGGCTGCCTCATCTACAACGTCAAGATCAGAG
GGGTGAACTTCCCATCCAACGGCCCTGTGATGCAGAAGAAAACACTCGGCTGGGAGGCCTCCACCGAGAC
ACTGTACCCCGCTGACGGCGGCCTGGAAGGCAGAGCCGACATGGCCCTGAAGCTCGTGGGCGGGGGCCAC
CTGATCTGCAACCTTAAGACCACATACAGATCCAAGAAACCCGCTAAGAACCTCAAGATGCCCGGCGTCT
ACTATGTGGACAGGAGACTGGAAAGAATCAAGGAGGCCGACAAAGAGACATACGTCGAGCAGCACGAGGT
GGCTGTGGCCAGATACTGCGACCTCCCTAGCAAACTGGGGCACAAACTTAATTGAGAATTCTACCACCCA
GCTTTCTTGTACAAAGTGGTACGTCTCAAGACCAGAGGTCTCTGCTTAAACGAGAAACCACACAACCTAC
TACCTCAAACCACACAACCTACTACCTCAAACCACACAACCTACTACCTCAAACCACACAACCTACTACC
TCACAACCAGAAGAGACCTGTGCTTCACTCCTCAGGTGCAGGCTGCCTATCAGAAGGTGGTGGCTGGTGT
GGCCAATGCCCTGGCTCACAAATACCACTGAGATCTTTTTCCCTCTGCCAAAAATTATGGGGACATCATG
AAGCCCCTTGAGCATCTGACTTCTGGCTAATAAAGGAAATTTATTTTCATTGCAATAGTGTGTTGGAATT
TTTTGTGTCTCTCACTCGGAAGGACATATGGGAGGGCAAATCATTTAAAACATCAGAATGAGTATTTGGT
TTAGAGTTTGGCAACATATGCCCATATGCTGGCTGCCATGAACAAAGGTTGGCTATAAAGAGGTCATCAG
TATATGAAACAGCCCCCTGCTGTCCATTCCTTATTCCATAGAAAAGCCTTGACTTGAGGTTAGATTTTTT
TTATATTTTGTTTTGTGTTATTTTTTTCTTTAACATCCCTAAAATTTTCCTTACATGTTTTACTAGCCAG
ATTTTTCCTCCTCTCCTGACTACTCCCAGTCATAGCTGTCCCTCTTCTCTTATGGAGATCCCGAGCGGTG
CGTTTTTATGCTTGTAGTATTGTATAATGTTTTTAAGATCCAAGCTTCTGACCTCTTCTCTTCCTCCCAC
AGGGCCTCGAGACAATTGCATCGATGGTACCAGTGAAAGTCTGCAATGAATTCGAGTTGGCGCGCCTGTC
ATTCTAAATCTCTCTTTCAGCCTAAAGCTTTTTCCCCGTATCCCCCCAGGTGTCTGCAGGCTCAAAGAGC
AGCGAGAAGCGTTCAGAGGAAAGCGATCCCGTGCCACCTTCCCCGTGCCCGGGCTGTCCCCGCACGCTGC
CGGCTCGGGGATGCGGGGGGAGCGCCGGACCGGAGCGGAGCCCCGGGCGGCTCGCTGCTGCCCCCTAGCG
GGGGAGGGACGTAATTACATCCCTGGGGGCTTTGGGAGGGGGCTGTCCCCGTGAGCTCCCAGGCGCGCCT
GTCATTCTAAATCTCTCTTTCAGCCTAAAGCTTTTTCCCCGTATCCCCCCAGGTGTCTGCAGGCTCAAAG
AGCAGCGAGAAGCGTTCAGAGGAAAGCGATCCCGTGCCACCTTCCCCGTGCCCGGGCTGTCCCCGCACGC
TGCCGGCTCGGGGATGCGGGGGGAGCGCCGGACCGGAGCGGAGCCCCGGGCGGCTCGCTGCTGCCCCCTA
GCGGGGGAGGGACGTAATTACATCCCTGGGGGCTTTGGGGGGGGGCTGTCCCCGTGAGCTCCCAGGCGCG
CCAACTCGGTACCGTATCGATGTCGACGTTAACGCTAGTGATATCAACTTTGTATAGAAAAGTTGGCTCC
GAATTCGCCCTTGACAGCAGAGATCCAGTTTGGTTAATTAATTGGCTCCGGTGCCCGTCAGTGGGCAGAG
CGCACATCGCCCACAGTCCCCGAGAAGTTGTGGGGAGGGGTCGGCAATTGAACCGGTGCCTAGAGAAGGT
GGCGCGGGGTAAACTGGGAAAGTGATGTCGTGTACTGGCTCCGCCTTTTTCCCGAGGGTGGGGGAGAACC
GTATATAAGTGCAGTAGTCGCCGTGAACGTTCTTTTTCGCAACGGGTTTGCCGCCAGAACACAGGTAAGT
GCCGTGTGTGGTTCCCGCGGGCCTGGCCTCTTTACGGGTTATGGCCCTTGCGTGCCTTGAATTACTTCCA
CCTGGCTGCAGTACGTGATTCTTGATCCCGAGCTTCGGGTTGGAAGTGGGTGGGAGAGTTCGAGGCCTTG
CGCTTAAGGAGCCCCTTCGCCTCGTGCTTGAGTTGAGGCCTGGCCTGGGCGCTGGGGCCGCCGCGTGCGA
ATCTGGTGGCACCTTCGCGCCTGTCTCGCTGCTTTCGATAAGTCTCTAGCCATTTAAAATTTTTGATGAC
CTGCTGCGACGCTTTTTTTCTGGCAAGATAGTCTTGTAAATGCGGGCCAAGATCTGCACACTGGTATTTC
GGTTTTTGGGGCCGCGGGCGGCGACGGGGCCCGTGCGTCCCAGCGCACATGTTCGGCGAGGCGGGGCCTG
CGAGCGCGGCCACCGAGAATCGGACGGGGGTAGTCTCAAGCTGGCCGGCCTGCTCTGGTGCCTGGCCTCG
CGCCGCCGTGTATCGCCCCGCCCTGGGCGGCAAGGCTGGCCCGGTCGGCACCAGTTGCGTGAGCGGAAAG
ATGGCCGCTTCCCGGCCCTGCTGCAGGGAGCTCAAAATGGAGGACGCGGCGCTCGGGAGAGCGGGCGGGT
GAGTCACCCACACAAAGGAAAAGGGCCTTTCCGTCCTCAGCCGTCGCTTCATGTGACTCCACGGAGTACC
GGGCGCCGTCCAGGCACCTCGATTAGTTCTCGAGCTTTTGGAGTACGTCGTCTTTAGGTTGGGGGGAGGG
GTTTTATGCGATGGAGTTTCCCCACACTGAGTGGGTGGAGACTGAAGTTAGGCCAGCTTGGCACTTGATG
TAATTCTCCTTGGAATTTGCCCTTTTTGAGTTTGGATCTTGGTTCATTCTCAAGCCTCAGACAGTGGTTC
AAAGTTTTTTTCTTCCATTTCAGGTGTCGTGAGAAGGGCGAATTCGACCCAAGTTTGTACAAAAAAGCAG
GCTCGCCACCATGGTGAGCAAGGGCGAGGAGCTGTTCACCGGGGTGGTGCCCATCCTGGTCGAGCTGGAC
GGCGACGTAAACGGCCACAAGTTCAGCGTGAGGGGCGAGGGCGAGGGCGATGCCACCAACGGCAAGCTGA
CCCTGAAGTTCATCTGCACCACCGGCAAGCTGCCCGTGCCCTGGCCCACCCTCGTGACCACCCTGAGCCA
CGGCGTGCAGTGCTTCGCCCGCTACCCCGACCACATGAAGCAGCACGACTTCTTCAAGTCCGCCATGCCC
GAAGGCTACGTCCAGGAGCGCACCATCTTCTTCAAGGACGACGGCACCTACAAGACCCGCGCCGAGGTGA
AGTTCGAGGGCGACACCCTAGTGAACCGCATCGAGCTGAAGGGCGTCGACTTCAAGGAGGACGGCAACAT
CCTGGGGCACAAGCTGGAGTACAACTTCAACAGCCACAACATCTATATCATGGCCGTCAAGCAGAAGAAC
GGCATCAAGGTGAACTTCAAGATCCGCCACAACGTGGAGGACGGCAGCGTGCAGCTCGCCGACCACTACC
AGCAGAACACCCCCATCGGCGACGGCCCCGTGCTGCTGCCCGACAGCCACTACCTGAGCACCCAGTCCGT
GCTGAGCAAAGACCCCAACGAGAAGCGCGATCACATGGTCCTGCTGGAGTTCCGCACCGCCGCCGGGATC
ACTCTCGGCATGGACGAGCTGTACAAGTAATACCACCCAGCTTTCTTGTACAAAGTGGTACGCGTGAATT
CACTCCTCAGGTGCAGGCTGCCTATCAGAAGGTGGTGGCTGGTGTGGCCAATGCCCTGGCTCACAAATAC
CACTGAGATCTTTTTCCCTCTGCCAAAAATTATGGGGACATCATGAAGCCCCTTGAGCATCTGACTTCTG
GCTAATAAAGGAAATTTATTTTCATTGCAATAGTGTGTTGGAATTTTTTGTGTCTCTCACTCGGAAGGAC
ATATGGGAGGGCAAATCATTTAAAACATCAGAATGAGTATTTGGTTTAGAGTTTGGCAACATATGCCCAT
ATGCTGGCTGCCATGAACAAAGGTTGGCTATAAAGAGGTCATCAGTATATGAAACAGCCCCCTGCTGTCC
ATTCCTTATTCCATAGAAAAGCCTTGACTTGAGGTTAGATTTTTTTTATATTTTGTTTTGTGTTATTTTT
TTCTTTAACATCCCTAAAATTTTCCTTACATGTTTTACTAGCCAGATTTTTCCTCCTCTCCTGACTACTC
CCAGTCATAGCTGTCCCTCTTCTCTTATGGAGATCCCTCGACCTGCAGCCCAAGCTTGGCGTAATCATGG
TCATAGCTGTTTCCTGTGTGAAATTGTTATCCGCTCACAATTCCACACAACATACGAGCCGGAAGCATAA
AGTGTAAAGCCTGGGGTGCCTAATGAGTGAGCTAACTCACATTAATTGCGTTGCGCTCACTGCCCGCTTT
CCAGTCGGGAAACCTGTCGTGCCAGCGGATCGACAGTACTAAGCTTGGTCTAATACCCAATCTCTCGTCT
TATCCAGATGTTTTATACGCCTCTGGCCCGTGTCTCAAAATCTCTGATGTTACATTGCACAAGATAAAAT
AATATCATCATGAACAATAAAACTGTCTGCTTACATAAACAGTAATACAAGGGGTGTTATGAGCCATATT
CAACGGGAAACGTCGAGGCCGCGATTAAATTCCAACATGGATGCTGATTTATATGGGTATAAATGGGCTC
GCGATAATGTCGGGCAATCAGGTGCGACAATCTATCGCTTGTATGGGAAGCCCGATGCGCCAGAGTTGTT
TCTGAAACATGGCAAAGGTAGCGTTGCCAATGATGTTACAGATGAGATGGTCAGACTAAACTGGCTGACG
GAATTTATGCCTCTTCCGACCATCAAGCATTTTATCCGTACTCCTGATGATGCATGGTTACTCACCACTG
CGATCCCCGGAAAAACAGCATTCCAGGTATTAGAAGAATATCCTGATTCAGGTGAAAATATTGTTGATGC
GCTGGCAGTGTTCCTGCGCCGGTTGCATTCGATTCCTGTTTGTAATTGTCCTTTTAACAGCGATCGCGTA
TTTCGTCTCGCTCAGGCGCAATCACGAATGAATAACGGTTTGGTTGATGCGAGTGATTTTGATGACGAGC
GTAATGGCTGGCCTGTTGAACAAGTCTGGAAAGAAATGCATAAACTTTTGCCATTCTCACCGGATTCAGT
CGTCACTCATGGTGATTTCTCACTTGATAACCTTATTTTTGACGAGGGGAAATTAATAGGTTGTATTGAT
GTTGGACGAGTCGGAATCGCAGACCGATACCAGGATCTTGCCATCCTATGGAACTGCCTCGGTGAGTTTT
CTCCTTCATTACAGAAACGGCTTTTTCAAAAATATGGTATTGATAATCCTGATATGAATAAATTGCAGTT
TCATTTGATGCTCGATGAGTTTTTCTAATCAGAATTGGTTAATTGGTTGTAACACTGGCAGAGCATTACG
CTGACTTGACGGGACGGCGCAAGCTCATGACCAAAATCCCTTAACGTGAGTTACGCGTCGTTCCACTGAG
CGTCAGAGGTATCACTAGTATTACAGAGGTAAGTTATAACAGTCGCCTAACCC
