Features (pLannotate 1.2.2; 28 found; start..end, strand, type, name):
     20..231     +  promoter       EF-1α core promoter: core promoter for human elongation factor EF-1α
    232..1170    +  intron         EF-1α intron A: intron upstream of the start codon of human EF-1α
   1197..1217    +  protein_bind   attB1: mutant version of attB; core recombination site for the Gateway® BP reaction BP Clonase™
   1237..1932    +  CDS            mKate2: mKate2 is a basic (constitutively fluorescent) red fluorescent protein published in 2009, derived from Entacmaea quadricolor. It is reported to be a rapidly-maturing monomer with moderate acid sensitivity.
   1952..1976    -  protein_bind   attB2: mutant version of attB; recombination site for the Gateway® BP reaction BP Clonase™
   2120..2194    +  CDS            HBB (fragment): HBB_PONPY - Experimental evidence at transcript level: Swiss-Prot protein existence level 2. Involved in oxygen transport from the lung to the various peripheral tissues. From Pongo pygmaeus (Bornean orangutan).
   2265..2320    +  polyA_signal   β-globin poly(A) signal: rabbit β-globin polyadenylation signal (Gil and Proudfoot, 1987)
   2704..2729    +  misc_feature   SA: splice acceptor site
   3401..3421    +  protein_bind   attB4: mutant version of attB; core recombination site for the Gateway® BP reaction BP Clonase™
   3489..3700    +  promoter       EF-1α core promoter: core promoter for human elongation factor EF-1α
   3701..4639    +  intron         EF-1α intron A: intron upstream of the start codon of human EF-1α
   4666..4686    +  protein_bind   attB1: mutant version of attB; core recombination site for the Gateway® BP reaction BP Clonase™
   4700..5416    +  CDS            EBFP2: EBFP2 is a basic (constitutively fluorescent) blue fluorescent protein published in 2007, derived from Aequorea victoria. It is reported to be a rapidly-maturing monomer with moderate acid sensitivity.
   5421..5445    -  protein_bind   attB2: mutant version of attB; recombination site for the Gateway® BP reaction BP Clonase™
   5449..5529    +  CDS            HBB (fragment): HBB_PONPY - Experimental evidence at transcript level: Swiss-Prot protein existence level 2. Involved in oxygen transport from the lung to the various peripheral tissues. From Pongo pygmaeus (Bornean orangutan).
   5600..5655    +  polyA_signal   β-globin poly(A) signal: rabbit β-globin polyadenylation signal (Gil and Proudfoot, 1987)
   6038..6060    -  protein_bind   lac operator (fragment): The lac repressor binds to the lac operator to inhibit transcription in E. coli. This inhibition can be relieved by adding lactose or isopropyl-β-D-thiogalactopyranoside (IPTG). lac repressor encoded by lacI
   6064..6094    -  promoter       lac promoter: promoter for the E. coli lac operon
   6109..6130    -  protein_bind   CAP binding site: CAP binding activates transcription in the presence of cAMP. E. coli catabolite activator protein
   6143..6182    -  CDS            lacI (fragment): lac repressor; lacI; The lac repressor binds to the lac operator to inhibit transcription in E. coli. This inhibition can be relieved by adding lactose or isopropyl-β-D-thiogalactopyranoside (IPTG).
   6355..7164    +  CDS            KanR: aminoglycoside phosphotransferase; aph(3')-Ia; confers resistance to kanamycin in bacteria or G418 (Geneticin®) in eukaryotes
   7416..8004    -  rep_origin     ori: high-copy-number ColE1/pMB1/pBR322/pUC origin of replication
   8175..9035    -  CDS            AmpR: β-lactamase; bla; confers resistance to ampicillin, carbenicillin, and related antibiotics
   9036..9107    -  promoter       AmpR promoter: bla
   9192..9791    +  CDS            PuroR: puromycin N-acetyltransferase; pac from Streptomyces alboniger; confers resistance to puromycin
   9806..9886    +  CDS            HBB (fragment): HBB_PONPY - Experimental evidence at transcript level: Swiss-Prot protein existence level 2. Involved in oxygen transport from the lung to the various peripheral tissues. From Pongo pygmaeus (Bornean orangutan).
   9957..10012   +  polyA_signal   β-globin poly(A) signal: rabbit β-globin polyadenylation signal (Gil and Proudfoot, 1987)
  10991..11011   +  protein_bind   attB4: mutant version of attB; core recombination site for the Gateway® BP reaction BP Clonase™
>Addgene plasmid #103148 | LSB-hsa-let-7b-5p | addgene full sequence | sequence record 213110 | Addgene NGS Result
GGCTCCGGTGCCCGTCAGTGGGCAGAGCGCACATCGCCCACAGTCCCCGAGAAGTTGTGGGGAGGGGTCG
GCAATTGAACCGGTGCCTAGAGAAGGTGGCGCGGGGTAAACTGGGAAAGTGATGTCGTGTACTGGCTCCG
CCTTTTTCCCGAGGGTGGGGGAGAACCGTATATAAGTGCAGTAGTCGCCGTGAACGTTCTTTTTCGCAAC
GGGTTTGCCGCCAGAACACAGGTAAGTGCCGTGTGTGGTTCCCGCGGGCCTGGCCTCTTTACGGGTTATG
GCCCTTGCGTGCCTTGAATTACTTCCACCTGGCTGCAGTACGTGATTCTTGATCCCGAGCTTCGGGTTGG
AAGTGGGTGGGAGAGTTCGAGGCCTTGCGCTTAAGGAGCCCCTTCGCCTCGTGCTTGAGTTGAGGCCTGG
CCTGGGCGCTGGGGCCGCCGCGTGCGAATCTGGTGGCACCTTCGCGCCTGTCTCGCTGCTTTCGATAAGT
CTCTAGCCATTTAAAATTTTTGATGACCTGCTGCGACGCTTTTTTTCTGGCAAGATAGTCTTGTAAATGC
GGGCCAAGATCTGCACACTGGTATTTCGGTTTTTGGGGCCGCGGGCGGCGACGGGGCCCGTGCGTCCCAG
CGCACATGTTCGGCGAGGCGGGGCCTGCGAGCGCGGCCACCGAGAATCGGACGGGGGTAGTCTCAAGCTG
GCCGGCCTGCTCTGGTGCCTGGCCTCGCGCCGCCGTGTATCGCCCCGCCCTGGGCGGCAAGGCTGGCCCG
GTCGGCACCAGTTGCGTGAGCGGAAAGATGGCCGCTTCCCGGCCCTGCTGCAGGGAGCTCAAAATGGAGG
ACGCGGCGCTCGGGAGAGCGGGCGGGTGAGTCACCCACACAAAGGAAAAGGGCCTTTCCGTCCTCAGCCG
TCGCTTCATGTGACTCCACGGAGTACCGGGCGCCGTCCAGGCACCTCGATTAGTTCTCGAGCTTTTGGAG
TACGTCGTCTTTAGGTTGGGGGGAGGGGTTTTATGCGATGGAGTTTCCCCACACTGAGTGGGTGGAGACT
GAAGTTAGGCCAGCTTGGCACTTGATGTAATTCTCCTTGGAATTTGCCCTTTTTGAGTTTGGATCTTGGT
TCATTCTCAAGCCTCAGACAGTGGTTCAAAGTTTTTTTCTTCCATTTCAGGTGTCGTGAGAAGGGCGAAT
TCGACCCAAGTTTGTACAAAAAAGCAGGCTGGATCCAGGTGCCACCATGGTGAGCGAGCTGATTAAGGAG
AACATGCACATGAAGCTGTACATGGAGGGCACCGTGAACAACCACCACTTCAAGTGCACATCCGAGGGCG
AAGGCAAGCCCTACGAGGGCACCCAGACCATGAGAATCAAGGCGGTCGAGGGCGGCCCTCTCCCCTTCGC
CTTCGACATCCTGGCTACCAGCTTCATGTACGGCAGCAAAACCTTCATCAACCACACCCAGGGCATCCCC
GACTTCTTTAAGCAGTCCTTCCCCGAGGGCTTCACATGGGAGAGAGTCACCACATACGAAGATGGGGGCG
TGCTGACCGCTACCCAGGACACCAGCCTCCAGGACGGCTGCCTCATCTACAACGTCAAGATCAGAGGGGT
GAACTTCCCATCCAACGGCCCTGTGATGCAGAAGAAAACACTCGGCTGGGAGGCCTCCACCGAGACACTG
TACCCCGCTGACGGCGGCCTGGAAGGCAGAGCCGACATGGCCCTGAAGCTCGTGGGCGGGGGCCACCTGA
TCTGCAACCTTAAGACCACATACAGATCCAAGAAACCCGCTAAGAACCTCAAGATGCCCGGCGTCTACTA
TGTGGACAGGAGACTGGAAAGAATCAAGGAGGCCGACAAAGAGACATACGTCGAGCAGCACGAGGTGGCT
GTGGCCAGATACTGCGACCTCCCTAGCAAACTGGGGCACAAACTTAATTGAGAATTCTACCACCCAGCTT
TCTTGTACAAAGTGGTACGTCTCAAGACCAGAGGTCTCTGCTTAAACGAGAAACCACACAACCTACTACC
TCAAACCACACAACCTACTACCTCAAACCACACAACCTACTACCTCAAACCACACAACCTACTACCTCAC
AACCAGAAGAGACCTGTGCTTCACTCCTCAGGTGCAGGCTGCCTATCAGAAGGTGGTGGCTGGTGTGGCC
AATGCCCTGGCTCACAAATACCACTGAGATCTTTTTCCCTCTGCCAAAAATTATGGGGACATCATGAAGC
CCCTTGAGCATCTGACTTCTGGCTAATAAAGGAAATTTATTTTCATTGCAATAGTGTGTTGGAATTTTTT
GTGTCTCTCACTCGGAAGGACATATGGGAGGGCAAATCATTTAAAACATCAGAATGAGTATTTGGTTTAG
AGTTTGGCAACATATGCCCATATGCTGGCTGCCATGAACAAAGGTTGGCTATAAAGAGGTCATCAGTATA
TGAAACAGCCCCCTGCTGTCCATTCCTTATTCCATAGAAAAGCCTTGACTTGAGGTTAGATTTTTTTTAT
ATTTTGTTTTGTGTTATTTTTTTCTTTAACATCCCTAAAATTTTCCTTACATGTTTTACTAGCCAGATTT
TTCCTCCTCTCCTGACTACTCCCAGTCATAGCTGTCCCTCTTCTCTTATGGAGATCCCGAGCGGTGCGTT
TTTATGCTTGTAGTATTGTATAATGTTTTTAAGATCCAAGCTTCTGACCTCTTCTCTTCCTCCCACAGGG
CCTCGAGACAATTGCATCGATGGTACCAGTGAAAGTCTGCAATGAATTCGAGTTGGCGCGCCTGTCATTC
TAAATCTCTCTTTCAGCCTAAAGCTTTTTCCCCGTATCCCCCCAGGTGTCTGCAGGCTCAAAGAGCAGCG
AGAAGCGTTCAGAGGAAAGCGATCCCGTGCCACCTTCCCCGTGCCCGGGCTGTCCCCGCACGCTGCCGGC
TCGGGGATGCGGGGGGAGCGCCGGACCGGAGCGGAGCCCCGGGCGGCTCGCTGCTGCCCCCTAGCGGGGG
AGGGACGTAATTACATCCCTGGGGGCTTTGGGAGGGGGCTGTCCCCGTGAGCTCCCAGGCGCGCCTGTCA
TTCTAAATCTCTCTTTCAGCCTAAAGCTTTTTCCCCGTATCCCCCCAGGTGTCTGCAGGCTCAAAGAGCA
GCGAGAAGCGTTCAGAGGAAAGCGATCCCGTGCCACCTTCCCCGTGCCCGGGCTGTCCCCGCACGCTGCC
GGCTCGGGGATGCGGGGGGAGCGCCGGACCGGAGCGGAGCCCCGGGCGGCTCGCTGCTGCCCCCTAGCGG
GGGAGGGACGTAATTACATCCCTGGGGGCTTTGGGGGGGGGCTGTCCCCGTGAGCTCCCAGGCGCGCCAA
CTCGGTACCGTATCGATGTCGACGTTAACGCTAGTGATATCAACTTTGTATAGAAAAGTTGGCTCCGAAT
TCGCCCTTGACAGCAGAGATCCAGTTTGGTTAATTAATTGGCTCCGGTGCCCGTCAGTGGGCAGAGCGCA
CATCGCCCACAGTCCCCGAGAAGTTGTGGGGAGGGGTCGGCAATTGAACCGGTGCCTAGAGAAGGTGGCG
CGGGGTAAACTGGGAAAGTGATGTCGTGTACTGGCTCCGCCTTTTTCCCGAGGGTGGGGGAGAACCGTAT
ATAAGTGCAGTAGTCGCCGTGAACGTTCTTTTTCGCAACGGGTTTGCCGCCAGAACACAGGTAAGTGCCG
TGTGTGGTTCCCGCGGGCCTGGCCTCTTTACGGGTTATGGCCCTTGCGTGCCTTGAATTACTTCCACCTG
GCTGCAGTACGTGATTCTTGATCCCGAGCTTCGGGTTGGAAGTGGGTGGGAGAGTTCGAGGCCTTGCGCT
TAAGGAGCCCCTTCGCCTCGTGCTTGAGTTGAGGCCTGGCCTGGGCGCTGGGGCCGCCGCGTGCGAATCT
GGTGGCACCTTCGCGCCTGTCTCGCTGCTTTCGATAAGTCTCTAGCCATTTAAAATTTTTGATGACCTGC
TGCGACGCTTTTTTTCTGGCAAGATAGTCTTGTAAATGCGGGCCAAGATCTGCACACTGGTATTTCGGTT
TTTGGGGCCGCGGGCGGCGACGGGGCCCGTGCGTCCCAGCGCACATGTTCGGCGAGGCGGGGCCTGCGAG
CGCGGCCACCGAGAATCGGACGGGGGTAGTCTCAAGCTGGCCGGCCTGCTCTGGTGCCTGGCCTCGCGCC
GCCGTGTATCGCCCCGCCCTGGGCGGCAAGGCTGGCCCGGTCGGCACCAGTTGCGTGAGCGGAAAGATGG
CCGCTTCCCGGCCCTGCTGCAGGGAGCTCAAAATGGAGGACGCGGCGCTCGGGAGAGCGGGCGGGTGAGT
CACCCACACAAAGGAAAAGGGCCTTTCCGTCCTCAGCCGTCGCTTCATGTGACTCCACGGAGTACCGGGC
GCCGTCCAGGCACCTCGATTAGTTCTCGAGCTTTTGGAGTACGTCGTCTTTAGGTTGGGGGGAGGGGTTT
TATGCGATGGAGTTTCCCCACACTGAGTGGGTGGAGACTGAAGTTAGGCCAGCTTGGCACTTGATGTAAT
TCTCCTTGGAATTTGCCCTTTTTGAGTTTGGATCTTGGTTCATTCTCAAGCCTCAGACAGTGGTTCAAAG
TTTTTTTCTTCCATTTCAGGTGTCGTGAGAAGGGCGAATTCGACCCAAGTTTGTACAAAAAAGCAGGCTG
ACCGCCACCATGGTGAGCAAGGGCGAGGAGCTGTTCACCGGGGTGGTGCCCATCCTGGTCGAGCTGGACG
GCGACGTAAACGGCCACAAGTTCAGCGTGAGGGGCGAGGGCGAGGGCGATGCCACCAACGGCAAGCTGAC
CCTGAAGTTCATCTGCACCACCGGCAAGCTGCCCGTGCCCTGGCCCACCCTCGTGACCACCCTGAGCCAC
GGCGTGCAGTGCTTCGCCCGCTACCCCGACCACATGAAGCAGCACGACTTCTTCAAGTCCGCCATGCCCG
AAGGCTACGTCCAGGAGCGCACCATCTTCTTCAAGGACGACGGCACCTACAAGACCCGCGCCGAGGTGAA
GTTCGAGGGCGACACCCTAGTGAACCGCATCGAGCTGAAGGGCGTCGACTTCAAGGAGGACGGCAACATC
CTGGGGCACAAGCTGGAGTACAACTTCAACAGCCACAACATCTATATCATGGCCGTCAAGCAGAAGAACG
GCATCAAGGTGAACTTCAAGATCCGCCACAACGTGGAGGACGGCAGCGTGCAGCTCGCCGACCACTACCA
GCAGAACACCCCCATCGGCGACGGCCCCGTGCTGCTGCCCGACAGCCACTACCTGAGCACCCAGTCCGTG
CTGAGCAAAGACCCCAACGAGAAGCGCGATCACATGGTCCTGCTGGAGTTCCGCACCGCCGCCGGGATCA
CTCTCGGCATGGACGAGCTGTACAAGTAATACCCAGCTTTCTTGTACAAAGTGGTACGCGTGAATTCACT
CCTCAGGTGCAGGCTGCCTATCAGAAGGTGGTGGCTGGTGTGGCCAATGCCCTGGCTCACAAATACCACT
GAGATCTTTTTCCCTCTGCCAAAAATTATGGGGACATCATGAAGCCCCTTGAGCATCTGACTTCTGGCTA
ATAAAGGAAATTTATTTTCATTGCAATAGTGTGTTGGAATTTTTTGTGTCTCTCACTCGGAAGGACATAT
GGGAGGGCAAATCATTTAAAACATCAGAATGAGTATTTGGTTTAGAGTTTGGCAACATATGCCCATATGC
TGGCTGCCATGAACAAAGGTTGGCTATAAAGAGGTCATCAGTATATGAAACAGCCCCCTGCTGTCCATTC
CTTATTCCATAGAAAAGCCTTGACTTGAGGTTAGATTTTTTTTATATTTTGTTTTGTGTTATTTTTTTCT
TTAACATCCCTAAAATTTTCCTTACATGTTTTACTAGCCAGATTTTTCCTCCTCTCCTGACTACTCCCAG
TCATAGCTGTCCCTCTTCTCTTATGGAGATCCCTCGACCTGCAGCCCAAGCTTGGCGTAATCATGGTCAT
AGCTGTTTCCTGTGTGAAATTGTTATCCGCTCACAATTCCACACAACATACGAGCCGGAAGCATAAAGTG
TAAAGCCTGGGGTGCCTAATGAGTGAGCTAACTCACATTAATTGCGTTGCGCTCACTGCCCGCTTTCCAG
TCGGGAAACCTGTCGTGCCAGCGGATCGACAGTACTAAGCTTGGTCTAATACCCAATCTCTCGTCTTATC
CAGATGTTTTATACGCCTCTGGCCCGTGTCTCAAAATCTCTGATGTTACATTGCACAAGATAAAAATATA
TCATCATGAACAATAAAACTGTCTGCTTACATAAACAGTAATACAAGGGGTGTTATGAGCCATATTCAAC
GGGAAACGTCGAGGCCGCGATTAAATTCCAACATGGATGCTGATTTATATGGGTATAAATGGGCTCGCGA
TAATGTCGGGCAATCAGGTGCGACAATCTATCGCTTGTATGGGAAGCCCGATGCGCCAGAGTTGTTTCTG
AAACATGGCAAAGGTAGCGTTGCCAATGATGTTACAGATGAGATGGTCAGACTAAACTGGCTGACGGAAT
TTATGCCTCTTCCGACCATCAAGCATTTTATCCGTACTCCTGATGATGCATGGTTACTCACCACTGCGAT
CCCCGGAAAAACAGCATTCCAGGTATTAGAAGAATATCCTGATTCAGGTGAAAATATTGTTGATGCGCTG
GCAGTGTTCCTGCGCCGGTTGCATTCGATTCCTGTTTGTAATTGTCCTTTTAACAGCGATCGCGTATTTC
GTCTCGCTCAGGCGCAATCACGAATGAATAACGGTTTGGTTGATGCGAGTGATTTTGATGACGAGCGTAA
TGGCTGGCCTGTTGAACAAGTCTGGAAAGAAATGCATAAACTTTTGCCATTCTCACCGGATTCAGTCGTC
ACTCATGGTGATTTCTCACTTGATAACCTTATTTTTGACGAGGGGAAATTAATAGGTTGTATTGATGTTG
GACGAGTCGGAATCGCAGACCGATACCAGGATCTTGCCATCCTATGGAACTGCCTCGGTGAGTTTTCTCC
TTCATTACAGAAACGGCTTTTTCAAAAATATGGTATTGATAATCCTGATATGAATAAATTGCAGTTTCAT
TTGATGCTCGATGAGTTTTTCTAATCAGAATTGGTTAATTGGTTGTAACACTGGCAGAGCATTACGCTGA
CTTGACGGGACGGCGCAAGCTCATGACCAAAATCCCTTAACGTGAGTTACGCGTCGTTCCACTGAGCGTC
AGAGGTATCACTAGTATTACAGAGGTAAGTTATAACAGTCGCCTAACCCAATTGAGGGGATAACGCAGGA
AAGAACATGTGAGCAAAAGGCCAGCAAAAGGCCAGGAACCGTAAAAAGGCCGCGTTGCTGGCGTTTTTCC
ATAGGCTCCGCCCCCCTGACGAGCATCACAAAAATCGACGCTCAAGTCAGAGGTGGCGAAACCCGACAGG
ACTATAAAGATACCAGGCGTTTCCCCCTGGAAGCTCCCTCGTGCGCTCTCCTGTTCCGACCCTGCCGCTT
ACCGGATACCTGTCCGCCTTTCTCCCTTCGGGAAGCGTGGCGCTTTCTCATAGCTCACGCTGTAGGTATC
TCAGTTCGGTGTAGGTCGTTCGCTCCAAGCTGGGCTGTGTGCACGAACCCCCCGTTCAGCCCGACCGCTG
CGCCTTATCCGGTAACTATCGTCTTGAGTCCAACCCGGTAAGACACGACTTATCGCCACTGGCAGCAGCC
ACTGGTAACAGGATTAGCAGAGCGAGGTATGTAGGCGGTGCTACAGAGTTCTTGAAGTGGTGGCCTAACT
ACGGCTACACTAGAAGAACAGTATTTGGTATCTGCGCTCTGCTGAAGCCAGTTACCTTCGGAAAAAGAGT
TGGTAGCTCTTGATCCGGCAAACAAACCACCGCTGGTAGCGGTGGTTTTTTTGTTTGCAAGCAGCAGATT
ACGCGCAGAAAAAAAGGATCTCAAGAAGATCCTTTGATCTTTTCTACGGGGTCTGACGCTCAGTGGAACG
AAAACTCACGTTAAGGGATTTTGGTCATGAGATTATCAAAAAGGATCTTCACCTAGATCCTTTTAAATTA
AAAATGAAGTTTTAAATCAATCTAAAGTATATATGAGTAAACTTGGTCTGACAGTTACCAATGCTTAATC
AGTGAGGCACCTATCTCAGCGATCTGTCTATTTCGTTCATCCATAGTTGCCTGACTCCCCGTCGTGTAGA
TAACTACGATACGGGAGGGCTTACCATCTGGCCCCAGTGCTGCAATGATACCGCGAGAACCACGCTCACC
GGCTCCAGATTTATCAGCAATAAACCAGCCAGCCGGAAGGGCCGAGCGCAGAAGTGGTCCTGCAACTTTA
TCCGCCTCCATCCAGTCTATTAATTGTTGCCGGGAAGCTAGAGTAAGTAGTTCGCCAGTTAATAGTTTGC
GCAACGTTGTTGCCATTGCTACAGGCATCGTGGTGTCACGCTCGTCGTTTGGTATGGCTTCATTCAGCTC
CGGTTCCCAACGATCAAGGCGAGTTACATGATCCCCCATGTTGTGCAAAAAAGCGGTTAGCTCCTTCGGT
CCTCCGATCGTTGTCAGAAGTAAGTTGGCCGCAGTGTTATCACTCATGGTTATGGCAGCACTGCATAATT
CTCTTACTGTCATGCCATCCGTAAGATGCTTTTCTGTGACTGGTGAGTACTCAACCAAGTCATTCTGAGA
ATAGTGTATGCGGCGACCGAGTTGCTCTTGCCCGGCGTCAATACGGGATAATACCGCGCCACATAGCAGA
ACTTTAAAAGTGCTCATCATTGGAAAACGTTCTTCGGGGCGAAAACTCTCAAGGATCTTACCGCTGTTGA
GATCCAGTTCGATGTAACCCACTCGTGCACCCAACTGATCTTCAGCATCTTTTACTTTCACCAGCGTTTC
TGGGTGAGCAAAAACAGGAAGGCAAAATGCCGCAAAAAAGGGAATAAGGGCGACACGGAAATGTTGAATA
CTCATACTCTTCCTTTTTCAATATTATTGAAGCATTTATCAAGGTTATTGTCTCATGAGCGGATACATAT
TTGAATGTACCGAATTTCTCGAGGGCTTGTCGACGACGGCGGTCTCCGTCGTCAGGATCATGAATTCGAC
CGCCTGTCTCAAGGTGCCACCATGACCGAGTACAAGCCCACGGTGCGCCTCGCCACCCGCGACGACGTCC
CCCGGGCCGTACGCACCCTCGCCGCCGCGTTCGCCGACTACCCCGCCACGCGCCACACCGTCGACCCGGA
CCGCCACATCGAGCGGGTCACCGAGCTGCAAGAACTCTTCCTCACGCGCGTCGGGCTCGACATCGGCAAG
GTGTGGGTCGCGGACGACGGCGCCGCGGTGGCGGTCTGGACCACGCCGGAGAGCGTCGAAGCGGGGGCGG
TGTTCGCCGAGATCGGCCCGCGCATGGCCGAGTTGAGCGGTTCCCGGCTGGCCGCGCAGCAACAGATGGA
AGGCCTCCTGGCGCCGCACCGGCCCAAGGAGCCCGCGTGGTTCCTGGCCACCGTCGGCGTCTCGCCCGAC
CACCAGGGCAAGGGTCTGGGCAGCGCCGTCGTGCTCCCCGGAGTGGAGGCGGCCGAGCGCGCCGGGGTGC
CCGCCTTCCTGGAGACATCCGCGCCCCGCAACCTCCCCTTCTACGAGCGGCTCGGCTTCACCGTCACCGC
CGACGTCGAGGTGCCCGAAGGACCGCGCACCTGGTGCATGACCCGCAAGCCCGGTGCCTGAGCTTTGAGA
CTACGCGTGAATTCACTCCTCAGGTGCAGGCTGCCTATCAGAAGGTGGTGGCTGGTGTGGCCAATGCCCT
GGCTCACAAATACCACTGAGATCTTTTTCCCTCTGCCAAAAATTATGGGGACATCATGAAGCCCCTTGAG
CATCTGACTTCTGGCTAATAAAGGAAATTTATTTTCATTGCAATAGTGTGTTGGAATTTTTTGTGTCTCT
CACTCGGAAGGACATATGGGAGGGCAAATCATTTAAAACATCAGAATGAGTATTTGGTTTAGAGTTTGGC
AACATATGCCCATATGCTGGCTGCCATGAACAAAGGTTGGCTATAAAGAGGTCATCAGTATATGAAACAG
CCCCCTGCTGTCCATTCCTTATTCCATAGAAAAGCCTTGACTTGAGGTTAGATTTTTTTTATATTTTGTT
TTGTGTTATTTTTTTCTTTAACATCCCTAAAATTTTCCTTACATGTTTTACTAGCCAGATTTTTCCTCCT
CTCCTGACTACTCCCAGTCATAGCTGTCCCTCTTCTCTTATGGAGATCCCTCGACCTGCAGCCCAAGCTT
GAATTCTCTAGAATTACCCTGTTATCCCTATGCTTGGTTTACCGAGCTCTTATTGGTTTTCAAACTTCAT
TGACTGTGCCCAACGCGCCTGGGAGCTCACGGGGACAGCCCCCCCCCAAAGCCCCCAGGGATGTAATTAC
GTCCCTCCCCCGCTAGGGGGCAGCAGCGAGCCGCCCGGGGCTCCGCTCCGGTCCGGCGCTCCCCCCGCAT
CCCCGAGCCGGCAGCGTGCGGGGACAGCCCGGGCACGGGGAAGGTGGCACGGGATCGCTTTCCTCTGAAC
GCTTCTCGCTGCTCTTTGAGCCTGCAGACACCTGGGGGGATACGGGGAAAAAGCTAGGCTGAAAGACCGG
TTCTTAGAATGACACGCGCCTGGGAGCTCACGGGGACAGCCCCCCCCCAAAGCCCCCAGGGATGTAATTA
CGTCCCTCCCCCGCTAGGGGGCAGCAGCGAGCCGCCCGGGGCTCCGCTCCGGTCCGGCGCTCCCCCCGCA
TCCCCGAGCCGGCAGCGTGCGGGGACAGCCCGGGCACGGGGAAGGTGGCACGGGATCGCTTTCCTCTGAA
CGCTTCTCGCTGCTCTTTGAGCCTGCAGACACCTGGGGGGATACGGGGAAAAAGCTAACTTCTGAGACGA
CAACTTTGTATAGAAAAGTTGGCTCCGAATTCGCCCTTGACAGCAGAGATCCAGTTTGGTTAATTAATT
