>Addgene plasmid #103148 | LSB-hsa-let-7b-5p | depositor partial sequence | sequence record 195346 | hsa-let-7b-5p target
AACCACACAACCTACTACCTCA
