>Addgene plasmid #103148 | LSB-hsa-let-7b-5p | addgene partial sequence | sequence record 213064 | mKate2-F 5'-ACCCGCTAAGAACCTCAAGA-3'
GAGGCCGACAAAGAGACATACGTCGAGCAGCACGAGGTGGCTGTGGCCAGATACTGCGACCTCCCTAGCA
AACTGGGGCACAAACTTAATTGAGAATTCTACCACCCAGCTTTCTTGTACAAAGTGGTACGTCTCAAGAC
CAGAGGTCTCTGCTTAAACGAGAAACCACACAACCTACTACCTCAAACCACACAACCTACTACCTCAAAC
CACACAACCTACTACCTCAAACCACACAACCTACTACCTCACAACCAGAAGAGACCTGTGCTTCACTCCT
CAGGTGCAGGCTGCCTATCAGAAGGTGGTGGCTGGTGTGGCCAATGCCCTGGCTCACAAATACCACTGAG
ATCTTTTTCCCTCTGCCAAAAATTATGGGGACATCATGAAGCCCCTTGAGCATCTGACTTCTGGCTAATA
AAGGAAATTTATTTTCATTGCAATAGTGTGTTGGAATTTTTTGTGTCTCTCACTCGGAAGGACATATGGG
AGGGCAAATCATTTAAAACATCAGAATGAGTATTTGGTTTAGAGTTTGGCAACATATGCCCATATGCTGG
CTGCCATGAACAAAGGTTGGCTATAAAGAGGTCATCAGTATATGAAACAGCCCCCTGCTGTCCATTCCTT
ATTCCATAGAAAAGCCTTGACTTGAGGTTAGATTTTTTTT
